>Addgene plasmid #102246 | CRY2 mCherry Sec61B | addgene full sequence | sequence record 198849 | Addgene NGS Result
TAGTTATTAATAGTAATCAATTACGGGGTCATTAGTTCATAGCCCATATATGGAGTTCCGCGTTACATAA
CTTACGGTAAATGGCCCGCCTGGCTGACCGCCCAACGACCCCCGCCCATTGACGTCAATAATGACGTATG
TTCCCATAGTAACGCCAATAGGGACTTTCCATTGACGTCAATGGGTGGAGTATTTACGGTAAACTGCCCA
CTTGGCAGTACATCAAGTGTATCATATGCCAAGTACGCCCCCTATTGACGTCAATGACGGTAAATGGCCC
GCCTGGCATTATGCCCAGTACATGACCTTATGGGACTTTCCTACTTGGCAGTACATCTACGTATTAGTCA
TCGCTATTACCATGGTGATGCGGTTTTGGCAGTACATCAATGGGCGTGGATAGCGGTTTGACTCACGGGG
ATTTCCAAGTCTCCACCCCATTGACGTCAATGGGAGTTTGTTTTGGCACCAAAATCAACGGGACTTTCCA
AAATGTCGTAACAACTCCGCCCCATTGACGCAAATGGGCGGTAGGCGTGTACGGTGGGAGGTCTATATAA
GCAGAGCTGGTTTAGTGAACCGTCAGATCCGCTAGCGCTACCGGACTCAGATCTCGAGGCCACCATGAAG
ATGGACAAAAAGACTATAGTTTGGTTTAGAAGAGACCTAAGGATTGAGGATAATCCTGCATTAGCAGCAG
CTGCTCACGAAGGATCTGTTTTTCCTGTCTTCATTTGGTGTCCTGAAGAAGAAGGACAGTTTTATCCTGG
AAGAGCTTCAAGATGGTGGATGAAACAATCACTTGCTCACTTATCTCAATCCTTGAAGGCTCTTGGATCT
GACCTCACTTTAATCAAAACCCACAACACGATTTCAGCGATCTTGGATTGTATCCGCGTTACCGGTGCTA
CAAAAGTCGTCTTTAACCACCTCTATGATCCTGTTTCGTTAGTTCGGGACCATACCGTAAAGGAGAAGCT
GGTGGAACGTGGGATCTCTGTGCAAAGCTACAATGGAGATCTATTGTATGAACCGTGGGAGATATACTGC
GAAAAGGGCAAACCTTTTACGAGTTTCAATTCTTACTGGAAGAAATGCTTAGATATGTCGATTGAATCCG
TTATGCTTCCTCCTCCTTGGCGGTTGATGCCAATAACTGCAGCGGCTGAAGCGATTTGGGCGTGTTCGAT
TGAAGAACTAGGGCTGGAGAATGAGGCCGAGAAACCGAGCAATGCGTTGTTAACTAGAGCTTGGTCTCCA
GGATGGAGCAATGCTGATAAGTTACTAAATGAGTTCATCGAGAAGCAGTTGATAGATTATGCAAAGAACA
GCAAGAAAGTTGTTGGGAATTCTACTTCACTACTTTCTCCGTATCTCCATTTCGGGGAAATAAGCGTCAG
ACACGTTTTCCAGTGTGCCCGGATGAAACAAATTATATGGGCAAGAGATAAGAACAGTGAAGGAGAAGAA
AGTGCAGATCTTTTTCTTAGGGGAATCGGTTTAAGAGAGTATTCTCGGTATATATGTTTCAACTTCCCGT
TTACTCACGAGCAATCGTTGTTGAGTCATCTTCGGTTTTTCCCTTGGGATGCTGATGTTGATAAGTTCAA
GGCCTGGAGACAAGGCAGGACCGGTTATCCGTTGGTGGATGCCGGAATGAGAGAGCTTTGGGCTACCGGA
TGGATGCATAACAGAATAAGAGTGATTGTTTCAAGCTTTGCTGTGAAGTTTCTTCTCCTTCCATGGAAAT
GGGGAATGAAGTATTTCTGGGATACACTTTTGGATGCTGATTTGGAATGTGACATCCTTGGCTGGCAGTA
TATCTCTGGGAGTATCCCCGATGGCCACGAGCTTGATCGCTTGGACAATCCCGCGTTACAAGGCGCCAAA
TATGACCCAGAAGGTGAGTACATAAGGCAATGGCTTCCCGAGCTTGCGAGATTGCCAACTGAATGGATCC
ATCATCCATGGGACGCTCCTTTAACCGTACTCAAAGCTTCTGGTGTGGAACTCGGAACAAACTATGCGAA
ACCCATTGTAGACATCGACACAGCTCGTGAGCTACTAGCTAAAGCTATTTCAAGAACCCGTGAAGCACAG
ATCATGATCGGAGCAGCAGCCCGGGATCCACCGGTCGCCACCATGGTGAGCAAGGGCGAGGAGGATAACA
TGGCCATCATCAAGGAGTTCATGCGCTTCAAGGTGCACATGGAGGGCTCCGTGAACGGCCACGAGTTCGA
GATCGAGGGCGAGGGCGAGGGCCGCCCCTACGAGGGCACCCAGACCGCCAAGCTGAAGGTGACCAAGGGT
GGCCCCCTGCCCTTCGCCTGGGACATCCTGTCCCCTCAGTTCATGTACGGCTCCAAGGCCTACGTGAAGC
ACCCCGCCGACATCCCCGACTACTTGAAGCTGTCCTTCCCCGAGGGCTTCAAGTGGGAGCGCGTGATGAA
CTTCGAGGACGGCGGCGTGGTGACCGTGACCCAGGACTCCTCCCTGCAGGACGGCGAGTTCATCTACAAG
GTGAAGCTGCGCGGCACCAACTTCCCCTCCGACGGCCCCGTAATGCAGAAGAAGACCATGGGCTGGGAGG
CCTCCTCCGAGCGGATGTACCCCGAGGACGGCGCCCTGAAGGGCGAGATCAAGCAGAGGCTGAAGCTGAA
GGACGGCGGCCACTACGACGCTGAGGTCAAGACCACCTACAAGGCCAAGAAGCCCGTGCAGCTGCCCGGC
GCCTACAACGTCAACATCAAGTTGGACATCACCTCCCACAACGAGGACTACACCATCGTGGAACAGTACG
AACGCGCCGAGGGCCGCCACTCCACCGGCGGCATGGACGAGCTGTACAAGAACAGCCGC
[288 nt withheld, positions 2860-3147]
TAGGCGGCCGCGACTCTAGATCATAATCAGCCATACCACATTTGTAGAGGTTTTACTTGCTTTAAAAAAC
CTCCCACACCTCCCCCTGAACCTGAAACATAAAATGAATGCAATTGTTGTTGTTAACTTGTTTATTGCAG
CTTATAATGGTTACAAATAAAGCAATAGCATCACAAATTTCACAAATAAAGCATTTTTTTCACTGCATTC
TAGTTGTGGTTTGTCCAAACTCATCAATGTATCTTAAGGCGTAAATTGTAAGCGTTAATATTTTGTTAAA
ATTCGCGTTAAATTTTTGTTAAATCAGCTCATTTTTTAACCAATAGGCCGAAATCGGCAAAATCCCTTAT
AAATCAAAAGAATAGACCGAGATAGGGT
[37 nt withheld, positions 3526-3562]
AAAGAACGTGGACTCCAACGTCAAAGG
[49 nt withheld, positions 3590-3638]
T
[91 nt withheld, positions 3640-3730]
G
[124 nt withheld, positions 3732-3855]
CAGGTGGCACTTTTCGGGGAAATGTGCGCGGAACCCCTATTTGTTTATTTTTCTAAATACATTCAAATAT
GTATCCGCTCATGAGACAATAACCCTGATAAATGCTTCAATAATATTGAAAAAGGAAGAGTCCTGAGGCG
GAAAGAACCAGCTGTGGAATGTGTGTCAGTTAGGGTGTGGAAAGTCCCCAGGCTCCCCAGCAGGCAGAAG
TATGCAAAGCATGCATCTCAATTAGTCAGCAACCAGGTGTGGAAAGTCCCCAGGCTCCCCAGCAGGCAGA
AGTATGCAAAGCATGCATCTCAATTAGTCAGCAACCATAGTCCCGCCCCTAACTCCGCCCATCCCGCCCC
TAACTCCGCCCAGTTCCGCCCATTCTCCGCCCCATGGCTGACTAATTTTTTTTATTTATGCAGAGGCCGA
GGCCGCCTCGGCCTCTGAGCTATTCCAGAAGTAGTGAGGAGGCTTTTTTGGAGGCCTAGGCTTTTGCAAA
GATCGATCAAGAGACAGGATGAGGATCGTTTCGCATGATTGAACAAGATGGATTGCACGCAGGTTCTCCG
GCCGCTTGGGTGGAGAGGCTATTCGGCTATGACTGGGCACAACAGACAATCGGCTGCTCTGATGCCGCCG
TGTTCCGGCTGTCAGCGCAGGGGCGCCCGGTTCTTTTTGTCAAGACCGACCTGTCCGGTGCCCTGAATGA
ACTGCAAGACGAGGCAGCGCGGCTATCGTGGCTGGCCACGACGGGCGTTCCTTGCGCAGCTGTGCTCGAC
GTTGTCACTGAAGCGGGAAGGGACTGGCTGCTATTGGGCGAAGTGCCGGGGCAGGATCTCCTGTCATCTC
ACCTTGCTCCTGCCGAGAAAGTATCCATCATGGCTGATGCAATGCGGCGGCTGCATACGCTTGATCCGGC
TACCTGCCCATTCGACCACCAAGCGAAACATCGCATCGAGCGAGCACGTACTCGGATGGAAGCCGGTCTT
GTCGATCAGGATGATCTGGACGAAGAGCATCAGGGGCTCGCGCCAGCCGAACTGTTCGCCAGGCTCAAGG
CGAGCATGCCCGACGGCGAGGATCTCGTCGTGACCCATGGCGATGCCTGCTTGCCGAATATCATGGTGGA
AAATGGCCGCTTTTCTGGATTCATCGACTGTGGCCGGCTGGGTGTGGCGGACCGCTATCAGGACATAGCG
TTGGCTACCCGTGATATTGCTGAAGAGCTTGGCGGCGAATGGGCTGACCGCTTCCTCGTGCTTTACGGTA
TCGCCGCTCCCGATTCGCAGCGCATCGCCTTCTATCGCCTTCTTGACGAGTTCTTCTGAGCGGGACTCTG
GGGTTCGAAATGACCGACCAAGCGACGCCCAACCTGCCATCACGAGATTTCGATTCCACCGCCGCCTTCT
ATGAAAGGTTGGGCTTCGGAATCGTTTTCCGGGACGCCGGCTGGATGATCCTCCAGCGCGGGGATCTCAT
GCTGGAGTTCTTCGCCCACCCTAGGGGGAGGCTAACTGAAACACGGAAGGAGACAATACCGGAAGGAACC
CGCGCTATGACGGCAATAAAAAGACAGAATAAAACGCACGGTGTTGGGTCGTTTGTTCATAAACGCGGGG
TTCGGTCCCAGGGCTGGCACTCTGTCGATACCCCACCGAGACCCCATTGGGGCCAATACGCCCGCGTTTC
TTCCTTTTCCCCACCCCACCCCCCAAGTTCGGGTGAAGGCCCAGGGCTCGCAGCCAACGTCGGGGCGGCA
GGCCCTGCCATAGCCTCAGGTTACTCATATATACTTTAGATTGATTTAAAACTTCATTTTTAATTTAAAA
GGATCTAGGTGAAGATCCTTTTTGATAATCTCATGACCAAAATCCCTTAACGTGAGTTTTCGTTCCACTG
AGCGTCAGACCCCGTAGAAAAGATCAAAGGATCTTCTTGAGATCCTTTTTTTCTGCGCGTAATCTGCTGC
TTGCAAACAAAAAAACCACCGCTACCAGCGGTGGTTTGTTTGCCGGATCAAGAGCTACCAACTCTTTTTC
CGAAGGTAACTGGCTTCAGCAGAGCGCAGATACCAAATACTGTTCTTCTAGTGTAGCCGTAGTTAGGCCA
CCACTTCAAGAACTCTGTAGCACCGCCTACATACCTCGCTCTGCTAATCCTGTTACCAGTGGCTGCTGCC
AGTGGCGATAAGTCGTGTCTTACCGGGTTGGACTCAAGACGATAGTTACCGGATAAGGCGCAGCGGTCGG
GCTGAACGGGGGGTTCGTGCACACAGCCCAGCTTGGAGCGAACGACCTACACCGAACTGAGATACCTACA
GCGTGAGCTATGAGAAAGCGCCACGCTTCCCGAAGGGAGAAAGGCGGACAGGTATCCGGTAAGCGGCAGG
GTCGGAACAGGAGAGCGCACGAGGGAGCTTCCAGGGGGAAACGCCTGGTATCTTTATAGTCCTGTCGGGT
TTCGCCACCTCTGACTTGAGCGTCGATTTTTGTGATGCTCGTCAGGGGGGCGGAGCCTATGGAAAAACGC
CAGCAACGCGGCCTTTTTACGGTTCCTGGCCTTTTGCTGGCCTTTTGCTCACATGTTCTTTCCTGCGTTA
TCCCCTGATTCTGTGGATAACCGTATTACCGCCATGCAT
Features (pLannotate 1.2.2; 17 found; start..end, strand, type, name):
     61..364     +  enhancer       CMV enhancer: human cytomegalovirus immediate early enhancer
    365..568     +  promoter       CMV promoter: human cytomegalovirus (CMV) immediate early promoter
    591..618     +  misc_feature   MCS (fragment): multiple cloning site
    625..2118    +  CDS            CRY2PHR: N-terminal photolyase homology region of Arabidopsis thaliana cryptochrome 2 binds to CIB1 upon exposure to blue light (Kennedy et al., 2010)
   2119..2135    +  misc_feature   MCS (fragment): multiple cloning site
   2143..2850    +  CDS            mCherry: mCherry is a basic (constitutively fluorescent) red fluorescent protein published in 2004, derived from Discosoma sp.. It is reported to be a very rapidly-maturing monomer with low acid sensitivity.
   2861..3150    +  CDS            Sec61β (fragment) (sequence partly withheld): human Sec61β subunit of the translocon in the endoplasmic reticulum; SEC61B
   3166..3249    +  CDS            large T antigen (fragment): large T antigen from SV40 (simian virus 40)
   3272..3393    +  polyA_signal   SV40 poly(A) signal: SV40 polyadenylation signal
   3427..3855    -  rep_origin     f1 ori (sequence partly withheld): f1 bacteriophage origin of replication; arrow indicates direction of (+) strand synthesis
   3882..3986    +  promoter       AmpR promoter: bla
   3988..4345    +  promoter       SV40 promoter: SV40 enhancer and early promoter
   4380..5174    +  CDS            NeoR/KanR: aminoglycoside phosphotransferase from Tn5; aph(3')-II (or nptII); confers resistance to neomycin, kanamycin, and G418 (Geneticin®)
   5195..5347    +  CDS            ble (fragment): BLE_KLEPN - Experimental evidence at protein level: Swiss-Prot protein existence level 1. Binding protein with a strong affinity to the bleomycin family of antibiotics. Binds to CL990; an antimitotic-antibiotic compound. From Klebsiella pneumoniae.
   5406..5453    +  polyA_signal   HSV TK poly(A) signal: herpes simplex virus thymidine kinase polyadenylation signal (Cole and Stacy, 1985)
   5544..5560    -  polyA_signal   bGH poly(A) signal (fragment): bovine growth hormone polyadenylation signal
   5782..6370    +  rep_origin     ori: high-copy-number ColE1/pMB1/pBR322/pUC origin of replication
