[The description below was written by a language model from this plasmid's Addgene catalogue record and pLannotate feature annotations shown in this document.]
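Description:
CRY2 mCherry Sec61B is a mammalian expression plasmid of about 6.5 kb built on the pEGFP-N1 backbone, with the original EGFP replaced by a roughly 2.5 kb Gibson-assembled fusion insert. It replicates in E. coli from a high-copy ColE1/pUC-type origin and also carries an f1 phage origin. Selection relies on a single NeoR/KanR (aminoglycoside phosphotransferase) gene placed behind tandem bacterial (bla-type) and SV40 early promoters and followed by an HSV TK polyadenylation signal. This gives kanamycin resistance in bacteria and could support G418 selection in mammalian cells. The short ble, large T antigen and bGH poly(A) fragments reported in the annotation are probably backbone remnants or partial matches, not functional elements.

The payload is a single open reading frame driven by the human CMV immediate-early enhancer and promoter and terminated by the SV40 poly(A) signal. From N- to C-terminus it encodes CRY2PHR (the photolyase homology region of Arabidopsis thaliana cryptochrome 2), the monomeric red fluorescent protein mCherry, and human Sec61β, annotated as a fragment. Sec61β is a subunit of the endoplasmic reticulum translocon and is commonly used as an ER membrane anchor, so the fusion should place a red-labelled CRY2PHR on the ER. CRY2PHR binds CIB1 on exposure to blue light and also homo-oligomerises. In line with the associated study of these two behaviours, the construct is suited to optogenetic experiments in mammalian cells, such as light-induced clustering at the ER or recruitment of CIB1-fused partners to it, followed by mCherry imaging. The record does not describe the specific experiments.
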