Addgene plasmid #102246: CRY2 mCherry Sec61B
Purpose: Expresses fusion of CRY2PHR with mCherry and Sec61B
Depositing lab: Bianxiao Cui. Publication: The Dual Characteristics of Light-Induced Cryptochrome 2, Homo-oligomerization and Heterodimerization, for Optogenetic Manipulation in Mammalian Cells. Che DL, Duan L, Zhang K, Cui B. ACS Synth Biol. 2015 Oct 16;4(10):1124-35. doi: 10.1021/acssynbio.5b00048. Epub 2015 Jun 8. PubMed 25985220.
Backbone
  Vector backbone: pEGFP-N1
  Backbone size w/o insert (bp): 4000
  Total vector size (bp): 6500
  Vector type: Mammalian Expression
Growth in bacteria
  Bacterial resistance: Kanamycin, 50 μg/mL
  Growth temperature: 37°C
  Growth strain: DH5alpha
  Copy number: Unknown
Gene/Insert
  Gene/Insert name: CRY2PHR-mCherry-SEC61beta (alt names: CRY2-mCherry-SEC; CRY2; SEC61)
  Species: H. sapiens (human), A. thaliana (mustard weed)
  Insert size (bp): 2500
  Entrez Gene: CRY2 (a.k.a. AT1G04400, AT-PHH1, ATCRY2, CRYPTOCHROME 2 APOPROTEIN, F19P19.14, F19P19_14, FHA, PHH1, cryptochrome 2)
  Promoter: CMV
  Cloning method: Gibson Cloning
  Sequencing primers: 5′ ATGGGCGGTAGGCGTGTA
Terms and licenses: Academic/Nonprofit Terms; Industry Terms: Not Available to Industry
How to cite: CRY2 mCherry Sec61B was a gift from Bianxiao Cui (Addgene plasmid # 102246 ; http://n2t.net/addgene:102246 ; RRID:Addgene_102246)
